Addgene plasmid #130975: pFastBac-M13-6His-KIF1C-GFP
Purpose: Expression of 6His-KIF1C-GFP in insect cells for protein purification.
Depositing lab: Anne Straube. Depositing organization: University of Warwick. Publication: PTPN21 and Hook3 relieve KIF1C autoinhibition and activate intracellular transport. Siddiqui N, Zwetsloot AJ, Bachmann A, Roth D, Hussain H, Brandt J, Kaverina I, Straube A. Nat Commun. 2019 Jun 19;10(1):2693. doi: 10.1038/s41467-019-10644-9. PubMed 31217419.
Backbone
  Vector backbone: pFastBacM13
  Backbone manufacturer: ThermoFisher
  Vector type: Insect Expression
Growth in bacteria
  Bacterial resistance: Ampicillin, 100 μg/mL
  Growth temperature: 37°C
  Growth strain: DH5alpha
  Copy number: High Copy
Gene/Insert
  Gene/Insert name: KIF1C-GFP (alt name: KIF1C kinesin family member 1C)
  Species: H. sapiens (human)
  Mutation: 5 silent mutations that make this construct RNAi resistant to siKIF1C-2 also used in this paper. Nucleotides 433-444 are changed from AGCTATATGGAG to TCTTAGATGGAA.
  Entrez Gene: KIF1C (a.k.a. LTXS1, SATX2, SAX2, SPAX2, SPG58)
  Promoter: Polyhedrin
  Tag / fusion protein: 6His (N terminal on insert); GFP (C terminal on insert)
  Cloning method: Restriction Enzyme; 5′ cloning site EcoRI (not destroyed); 3′ cloning site NotI (not destroyed)
  Sequencing primers: 5′ unknown
Terms and licenses: Academic/Nonprofit Terms; Industry Terms: Not Available to Industry
How to cite: pFastBac-M13-6His-KIF1C-GFP was a gift from Anne Straube (Addgene plasmid # 130975 ; http://n2t.net/addgene:130975 ; RRID:Addgene_130975)
