[The description below was written by a language model from this plasmid's Addgene catalogue record and pLannotate feature annotations shown in this document.]
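Description:
pFastBac-M13-6His-KIF1C-GFP is a baculovirus donor (transfer) plasmid built on the pFastBacM13 backbone for producing tagged human kinesin KIF1C in insect cells. In E. coli it is maintained as a high-copy plasmid through a ColE1/pUC-type origin and selected with ampicillin via the β-lactamase gene; an f1 origin is also present. The expression cassette, together with a gentamicin resistance gene driven by the Pc integron promoter, lies between the Tn7R and Tn7L ends of a mini-Tn7 element. This is the arrangement used in Bac-to-Bac-type systems to transpose the cassette into a baculovirus shuttle genome (bacmid) in a suitable bacterial host, giving recombinant viral DNA for insect cell transfection.

The payload is driven by the Autographa californica polyhedrin promoter, a very strong late viral promoter. Downstream are an N-terminal polyhistidine tag (catalogued as 6His; the annotation software matched it as a fragment of an 8xHis tag), a TEV protease cleavage site that should allow removal of the tag, the KIF1C coding sequence, and a C-terminal EGFP fusion, followed by an SV40 polyadenylation signal. The insert was cloned between EcoRI and NotI sites, both retained. The KIF1C sequence carries five silent mutations that make it resistant to one of the siRNAs used in the associated study.

The stated purpose is expression of 6His-KIF1C-GFP in insect cells for protein purification. The His tag supports metal-affinity capture, and the GFP gives a fluorescently labelled motor. The associated publication concerns relief of KIF1C autoinhibition and activation of intracellular transport.
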