Features (pLannotate 1.2.2; 18 found; start..end, strand, type, name):
      2..456     +  rep_origin     f1 ori (sequence partly withheld): f1 bacteriophage origin of replication; arrow indicates direction of (+) strand synthesis
    482..586     +  promoter       AmpR promoter: bla
    587..1447    +  CDS            AmpR: β-lactamase; bla; confers resistance to ampicillin, carbenicillin, and related antibiotics
   1618..2206    +  rep_origin     ori: high-copy-number ColE1/pMB1/pBR322/pUC origin of replication
   2392..2443    -  misc_feature   bom (fragment): basis of mobility region from pBR322
   2511..2735    -  mobile_element Tn7R: mini-Tn7 element (right end of the Tn7 transposon) Tn7
   2802..3335    -  CDS            GmR: gentamycin acetyltransferase; aacC1; confers resistance to gentamycin
   3505..3533    -  promoter       Pc promoter: intI1 (promoter lies within the coding sequence); class 1 integron promoter
   3511..3858    -  CDS            YPR2_ECOLX (fragment): Protein predicted: Swiss-Prot protein existence level 4. From Escherichia coli.
   3885..3976    +  promoter       polyhedrin promoter: polh from Autographa californica; promoter for the baculovirus polyhedrin gene
   4039..4058    +  CDS            8xHis (fragment): 8xHis affinity tag
   4080..4100    +  CDS            TEV site: tobacco etch virus (TEV) protease recognition and cleavage site
   4119..7427    +  CDS            KIF1C: KIF1C_HUMAN - Also known as KIAA0706. Experimental evidence at protein level: Swiss-Prot protein existence level 1. Motor required for the retrograde transport of Golgi vesicles to the endoplasmic reticulum. Has a microtubule plus end-directed motility. From Homo sapiens (Human).
   7446..8165    +  CDS            EGFP: the original enhanced GFP (Yang et al., 1996) mammalian codon-optimized
   8182..8265    +  CDS            large T antigen (fragment): large T antigen from SV40 (simian virus 40)
   8288..8422    +  polyA_signal   SV40 poly(A) signal: SV40 polyadenylation signal
   8451..8616    -  mobile_element Tn7L: mini-Tn7 element (left end of the Tn7 transposon) Tn7
   8779..8795    +  CDS            lacZα (fragment): LacZα fragment of β-galactosidase; lacZ fragment
>Addgene plasmid #130975 | pFastBac-M13-6His-KIF1C-GFP | addgene full sequence | sequence record 259350 | Addgene NGS Result
G
[124 nt withheld, positions 2-125]
C
[91 nt withheld, positions 127-217]
A
[49 nt withheld, positions 219-267]
CCTTTGACGTTGGAGTCCACGTTCTT
[37 nt withheld, positions 294-330]
ACCCTATCTCGGTCTATTCTTTTGATTTATAAGGGATTTTGCCGATTTCGGCCTATTGGTTAAAAAATGA
GCTGATTTAACAAAAATTTAACGCGAATTTTAACAAAATATTAACGCTTACAATTTAGGTGGCACTTTTC
GGGGAAATGTGCGCGGAACCCCTATTTGTTTATTTTTCTAAATACATTCAAATATGTATCCGCTCATGAG
ACAATAACCCTGATAAATGCTTCAATAATATTGAAAAAGGAAGAGTATGAGTATTCAACATTTCCGTGTC
GCCCTTATTCCCTTTTTTGCGGCATTTTGCCTTCCTGTTTTTGCTCACCCAGAAACGCTGGTGAAAGTAA
AAGATGCTGAAGATCAGTTGGGTGCACGAGTGGGTTACATCGAACTGGATCTCAACAGCGGTAAGATCCT
TGAGAGTTTTCGCCCCGAAGAACGTTTTCCAATGATGAGCACTTTTAAAGTTCTGCTATGTGGCGCGGTA
TTATCCCGTATTGACGCCGGGCAAGAGCAACTCGGTCGCCGCATACACTATTCTCAGAATGACTTGGTTG
AGTACTCACCAGTCACAGAAAAGCATCTTACGGATGGCATGACAGTAAGAGAATTATGCAGTGCTGCCAT
AACCATGAGTGATAACACTGCGGCCAACTTACTTCTGACAACGATCGGAGGACCGAAGGAGCTAACCGCT
TTTTTGCACAACATGGGGGATCATGTAACTCGCCTTGATCGTTGGGAACCGGAGCTGAATGAAGCCATAC
CAAACGACGAGCGTGACACCACGATGCCTGTAGCAATGGCAACAACGTTGCGCAAACTATTAACTGGCGA
ACTACTTACTCTAGCTTCCCGGCAACAATTAATAGACTGGATGGAGGCGGATAAAGTTGCAGGACCACTT
CTGCGCTCGGCCCTTCCGGCTGGCTGGTTTATTGCTGATAAATCTGGAGCCGGTGAGCGTGGGTCTCGCG
GTATCATTGCAGCACTGGGGCCAGATGGTAAGCCCTCCCGTATCGTAGTTATCTACACGACGGGGAGTCA
GGCAACTATGGATGAACGAAATAGACAGATCGCTGAGATAGGTGCCTCACTGATTAAGCATTGGTAACTG
TCAGACCAAGTTTACTCATATATACTTTAGATTGATTTAAAACTTCATTTTTAATTTAAAAGGATCTAGG
TGAAGATCCTTTTTGATAATCTCATGACCAAAATCCCTTAACGTGAGTTTTCGTTCCACTGAGCGTCAGA
CCCCGTAGAAAAGATCAAAGGATCTTCTTGAGATCCTTTTTTTCTGCGCGTAATCTGCTGCTTGCAAACA
AAAAAACCACCGCTACCAGCGGTGGTTTGTTTGCCGGATCAAGAGCTACCAACTCTTTTTCCGAAGGTAA
CTGGCTTCAGCAGAGCGCAGATACCAAATACTGTTCTTCTAGTGTAGCCGTAGTTAGGCCACCACTTCAA
GAACTCTGTAGCACCGCCTACATACCTCGCTCTGCTAATCCTGTTACCAGTGGCTGCTGCCAGTGGCGAT
AAGTCGTGTCTTACCGGGTTGGACTCAAGACGATAGTTACCGGATAAGGCGCAGCGGTCGGGCTGAACGG
GGGGTTCGTGCACACAGCCCAGCTTGGAGCGAACGACCTACACCGAACTGAGATACCTACAGCGTGAGCT
ATGAGAAAGCGCCACGCTTCCCGAAGGGAGAAAGGCGGACAGGTATCCGGTAAGCGGCAGGGTCGGAACA
GGAGAGCGCACGAGGGAGCTTCCAGGGGGAAACGCCTGGTATCTTTATAGTCCTGTCGGGTTTCGCCACC
TCTGACTTGAGCGTCGATTTTTGTGATGCTCGTCAGGGGGGCGGAGCCTATGGAAAAACGCCAGCAACGC
GGCCTTTTTACGGTTCCTGGCCTTTTGCTGGCCTTTTGCTCACATGTTCTTTCCTGCGTTATCCCCTGAT
TCTGTGGATAACCGTATTACCGCCTTTGAGTGAGCTGATACCGCTCGCCGCAGCCGAACGACCGAGCGCA
GCGAGTCAGTGAGCGAGGAAGCGGAAGAGCGCCTGATGCGGTATTTTCTCCTTACGCATCTGTGCGGTAT
TTCACACCGCATAGACCAGCCGCGTAACCTGGCAAAATCGGTTACGGTTGAGTAATAAATGGATGCCCTG
CGTAAGCGGGTGTGGGCGGACAATAAAGTCTTAAACTGAACAAAATAGATCTAAACTATGACAATAAAGT
CTTAAACTAGACAGAATAGTTGTAAACTGAAATCAGTCCAGTTATGCTGTGAAAAAGCATACTGGACTTT
TGTTATGGCTAAAGCAAACTCTTCATTTTCTGAAGTGCAAATTGCCCGTCGTATTAAAGAGGGGCGTGGC
CAAGGGCATGGTAAAGACTATATTCGCGGCGTTGTGACAATTTACCGAACAACTCCGCGGCCGGGAAGCC
GATCTCGGCTTGAACGAATTGTTAGGTGGCGGTACTTGGGTCGATATCAAAGTGCATCACTTCTTCCCGT
ATGCCCAACTTTGTATAGAGAGCCACTGCGGGATCGTCACCGTAATCTGCTTGCACGTAGATCACATAAG
CACCAAGCGCGTTGGCCTCATGCTTGAGGAGATTGATGAGCGCGGTGGCAATGCCCTGCCTCCGGTGCTC
GCCGGAGACTGCGAGATCATAGATATAGATCTCACTACGCGGCTGCTCAAACTTGGGCAGAACGTAAGCC
GCGAGAGCGCCAACAACCGCTTCTTGGTCGAAGGCAGCAAGCGCGATGAATGTCTTACTACGGAGCAAGT
TCCCGAGGTAATCGGAGTCCGGCTGATGTTGGGAGTAGGTGGCTACGTCTCCGAACTCACGACCGAAAAG
ATCAAGAGCAGCCCGCATGGATTTGACTTGGTCAGGGCCGAGCCTACATGTGCGAATGATGCCCATACTT
GAGCCACCTAACTTTGTTTTAGGGCGACTGCCCTGCTGCGTAACATCGTTGCTGCTGCGTAACATCAAAC
ATCGACCCACGGCGTAACGCGCTTGCTGCTTGGATGCCCGAGGCATAGACTGTACAAAAAAACAGTCATA
ACAAGCCATGAAAACCGCCACTGCGCCGTTACCACCGCTGCGTTCGGTCAAGGTTCTGGACCAGTTGCGT
GAGCGCATACGCTACTTGCATTACAGTTTACGAACCGAACAGGCTTATGTCAACTGGGTTCGTGCCTTCA
TCCGTTTCCACGGTGTGCGTCACCCGGCAACCTTGGGCAGCAGCGAAGTCGAGGCATTTCTGTCCTGGCT
GGCGAACGAGCGCAAGGTTTCGGTCTCCACGCATCGTCAGGCATTGGCGGCCTTGCTGTTCTTCTACGGC
AAGGTGCTGTGCACGGATCTGCCCTGGCTTCAGGAGATCGGAAGACCTCGGCCGTCGCGGCGCTTGCCGG
TGGTGCTGACCCCGGATGAAGTGGTTCGCATCCTCGGTTTTCTGGAAGGCGAGCATCGTTTGTTCGCCCA
GGACTCTAGCTATAGTTCTAGTGGTTGGCTACGTATACTCCGGAATATTAATAGATCATGGAGATAATTA
AAATGATAACCATCTCGCAAATAAATAAGTATTTTACTGTTTTCGTAACAGTTTTGTAATAAAAAAACCT
ATAAATATTCCGGATTATTCATACCCCCACCATCGGGCGCGGATCTCGGTCCGAAACCATGTCGTACTAC
CATCACCATCACCATCACGATTACGATATCCCAACGACCGAAAACCTGTATTTTCAGGGCGCCATGGCGC
GCCCGGATCTGGCTGGTGCCTCGGTGAAAGTGGCAGTGAGGGTTCGGCCCTTTAACGCCCGTGAGACCAG
CCAGGATGCCAAGTGTGTGGTCAGCATGCAGGGCAACACCACCTCCATCATCAATCCTAAACAGAGCAAG
GATGCCCCCAAAAGCTTCACCTTTGACTACTCCTACTGGTCACACACTTCGACGGAGGACCCCCAGTTTG
CATCTCAGCAGCAAGTGTATCGGGACATCGGAGAAGAGATGCTGCTCCACGCCTTTGAAGGCTACAACGT
GTGCATCTTTGCCTATGGGCAGACCGGGGCTGGGAAATCCTATACCATGATGGGGCGACAGGAGCCAGGG
CAGCAGGGCATCGTGCCCCAGCTCTGTGAGGACCTCTTCTCTCGCGTTAGTGAGAACCAGAGTGCTCAGC
TATCCTACTCTGTGGAGGTGAGCTATATGGAGATCTACTGTGAGCGGGTACGAGACCTCTTGAACCCCAA
GAGTCGGGGTTCTCTGCGGGTCCGGGAGCACCCCATCCTGGGCCCGTACGTGCAGGACCTGTCCAAATTG
GCTGTGACCTCCTACGCAGACATTGCTGACCTCATGGACTGTGGAAATAAAGCACGGACTGTGGCTGCCA
CCAACATGAATGAGACCAGCAGCCGTTCCCATGCCGTCTTTACCATCGTCTTCACACAGCGCTGCCATGA
CCAGCTCACGGGGCTGGACTCGGAGAAGGTCAGTAAGATCAGTTTGGTGGACCTTGCTGGGAGTGAGCGA
GCCGACTCCTCAGGGGCCCGGGGCATGCGCCTGAAGGAAGGAGCCAACATCAATAAGTCCCTGACTACAC
TAGGGAAAGTGATCTCGGCCCTTGCAGATATGCAATCAAAGAAGCGAAAGTCGGATTTTATCCCCTACAG
GGACTCTGTGCTCACCTGGCTGCTCAAGGAAAATTTGGGGGGGAACTCACGCACAGCCATGATTGCAGCC
CTGAGCCCTGCTGACATCAATTACGAGGAGACTCTCAGCACCCTCAGGTATGCTGACCGCACCAAGCAAA
TCCGCTGCAATGCCATCATCAACGAGGACCCTAATGCCCGGCTGATTAGAGAGCTGCAGGAGGAAGTAGC
CCGGCTGCGGGAACTGCTGATGGCTCAGGGACTGTCAGCCTCTGCTCTGGAAGGCCTGAAGACGGAAGAA
GGGAGTGTCAGAGGCGCCCTGCCAGCTGTGTCATCTCCCCCAGCTCCAGTTTCACCCTCATCACCCACCA
CACATAATGGGGAGCTGGAGCCGTCATTCTCCCCCAACACGGAGTCCCAGATTGGGCCTGAGGAAGCCAT
GGAGAGGCTGCAGGAGACAGAGAAGATTATAGCTGAGCTGAACGAGACATGGGAGGAGAAGCTACGCAAG
ACAGAAGCCCTGAGGATGGAGAGAGAAGCATTGCTGGCTGAGATGGGGGTGGCCGTCCGGGAGGATGGGG
GAACTGTGGGCGTCTTCTCTCCAAAGAAGACTCCCCACCTGGTGAACCTGAACGAAGACCCTCTGATGTC
TGAGTGTCTGCTCTACCACATCAAAGATGGCGTCACCAGGGTCGGCCAAGTAGATATGGACATCAAGCTG
ACCGGACAGTTCATTCGGGAGCAACACTGTCTGTTCCGGAGCATCCCCCAGCCAGATGGAGAAGTGGTGG
TCACTCTGGAGCCTTGTGAAGGAGCTGAGACATATGTGAATGGGAAGCTTGTGACGGAGCCGCTGGTGCT
GAAGTCAGGGAATAGGATTGTGATGGGCAAGAACCACGTTTTCCGCTTCAACCACCCGGAGCAGGCAAGG
CTGGAACGGGAACGAGGGGTCCCCCCACCCCCAGGACCGCCCTCTGAGCCAGTCGACTGGAACTTTGCCC
AGAAGGAACTGCTGGAGCAGCAAGGCATCGACATAAAGCTGGAAATGGAGAAGAGGCTGCAGGATCTGGA
GAATCAGTACCGGAAAGAAAAGGAAGAAGCCGATCTTCTGCTGGAGCAGCAGCGACTGTATGCAGACTCG
GACAGCGGGGATGACTCTGACAAGCGCTCTTGTGAAGAGAGCTGGAGGCTCATCTCCTCCTTGCGGGAGC
AGCTGCCGCCCACCACGGTCCAGACCATTGTCAAACGCTGTGGTCTGCCCAGCAGTGGCAAGCGCAGGGC
CCCTCGCAGGGTTTATCAGATCCCCCAGCGACGCAGGCTGCAGGGCAAAGACCCCCGCTGGGCCACCATG
GCTGACCTGAAGATGCAGGCGGTGAAGGAGATCTGCTACGAGGTGGCCCTGGCTGACTTCCGCCACGGGC
GGGCTGAGATTGAGGCCCTGGCCGCCCTCAAGATGCGGGAGCTGTGTCGCACCTATGGCAAGCCAGACGG
CCCCGGAGACGCCTGGAGGGCTGTGGCCCGGGATGTCTGGGACACTGTAGGCGAGGAGGAAGGAGGTGGA
GCTGGCAGTGGTGGTGGCAGTGAGGAGGGAGCCCGAGGGGCGGAGGTGGAGGACCTCCGGGCCCACATCG
ACAAGCTGACGGGGATTCTGCAGGAGGTGAAGCTGCAGAACAGCAGCAAGGACCGGGAGCTGCAGGCCCT
GCGGGACCGCATGCTCCGCATGGAGAGGGTCATCCCCCTGGCCCAGGATCATGAGGATGAGAATGAAGAA
GGTGGTGAGGTCCCCTGGGCCCCGCCTGAAGGATCAGAGGCAGCAGAGGAGGCAGCCCCCAGTGACCGCA
TGCCGTCAGCCCGGCCCCCCTCGCCACCACTGTCAAGCTGGGAGCGGGTGTCACGGCTCATGGAGGAGGA
CCCTGCCTTCCGTCGTGGTCGTCTTCGCTGGCTCAAGCAGGAGCAGCTACGGCTGCAGGGACTGCAGGGC
TCTGGGGGCCGGGGCGGGGGGCTGCGCAGGCCCCCAGCCCGCTTTGTGCCCCCTCACGACTGCAAGCTAC
GCTTCCCCTTCAAGAGCAACCCCCAGCACCGGGAGTCTTGGCCAGGGATGGGGAGCGGGGAGGCTCCAAC
TCCGCTCCAACCCCCTGAGGAGGTCACTCCCCATCCAGCCACCCCTGCCCGCCGGCCTCCGAGTCCCCGA
AGGTCCCACCATCCCCGCAGGAACTCCCTGGATGGAGGGGGCCGATCCCGGGGAGCGGGTTCTGCACAGC
CTGAACCCCAGCACTTCCAGCCCAAAAAGCACAACTCTTATCCCCAGCCACCCCAACCCTACCCAGCCCA
GCGGCCCCCAGGGCCCCGCTACCCCCCATACACTACTCCCCCACGAATGAGACGGCAGCGTTCTGCCCCT
GACCTCAAGGAGAGTGGGGCAGCTGTGGATCCACCGGTCGCCACCATGGTGAGCAAGGGCGAGGAGCTGT
TCACCGGGGTGGTGCCCATCCTGGTCGAGCTGGACGGCGACGTAAACGGCCACAAGTTCAGCGTGTCCGG
CGAGGGCGAGGGCGATGCCACCTACGGCAAGCTGACCCTGAAGTTCATCTGCACCACCGGCAAGCTGCCC
GTGCCCTGGCCCACCCTCGTGACCACCCTGACCTACGGCGTGCAGTGCTTCAGCCGCTACCCCGACCACA
TGAAGCAGCACGACTTCTTCAAGTCCGCCATGCCCGAAGGCTACGTCCAGGAGCGCACCATCTTCTTCAA
GGACGACGGCAACTACAAGACCCGCGCCGAGGTGAAGTTCGAGGGCGACACCCTGGTGAACCGCATCGAG
CTGAAGGGCATCGACTTCAAGGAGGACGGCAACATCCTGGGGCACAAGCTGGAGTACAACTACAACAGCC
ACAACGTCTATATCATGGCCGACAAGCAGAAGAACGGCATCAAGGTGAACTTCAAGATCCGCCACAACAT
CGAGGACGGCAGCGTGCAGCTCGCCGACCACTACCAGCAGAACACCCCCATCGGCGACGGCCCCGTGCTG
CTGCCCGACAACCACTACCTGAGCACCCAGTCCGCCCTGAGCAAAGACCCCAACGAGAAGCGCGATCACA
TGGTCCTGCTGGAGTTCGTGACCGCCGCCGGGATCACTCTCGGCATGGACGAGCTGTACAAGTAAAGCGG
CCGCGACTCTAGATCATAATCAGCCATACCACATTTGTAGAGGTTTTACTTGCTTTAAAAAACCTCCCAC
ACCTCCCCCTGAACCTGAAACATAAAATGAATGCAATTGTTGTTGTTAACTTGTTTATTGCAGCTTATAA
TGGTTACAAATAAAGCAATAGCATCACAAATTTCACAAATAAAGCATTTTTTTCACTGCATTCTAGTTGT
GGTTTGTCCAAACTCATCAATGTATCTTATCATGTCTGGATCTGATCACTGATATCGCCTAGGAGATCCG
AACCAGATAAGTGAAATCTAGTTCCAAACTATTTTGTCATTTTTAATTTTCGTATTAGCTTACGACGCTA
CACCCAGTTCCCATCTATTTTGTCACTCTTCCCTAAATAATCCTTAAAAACTCCATTTCCACCCCTCCCA
GTTCCCAACTATTTTGTCCGCCCACAGCGGGGCATTTTTCTTCCTGTTATGTTTTTAATCAAACATCCTG
CCAACTCCATGTGACAAACCGTCATCTTCGGCTACTTTTTCTCTGTCACAGAATGAAAATTTTTCTGTCA
TCTCTTCGTTATTAATGTTTGTAATTGACTGAATATCAACGCTTATTTGCAGCCTGAATGGCGAATGG
